Addgene plasmid #159030: pMSR:MSMEG_0150:Dendra
Purpose: T7 expression of C-term fluorescent fusion in E. coli
Depositing lab: Keith Derbyshire & Joseph Wade. Depositing organization: Wadsworth Center, New York State Department of Health. Publication: A Mycobacterial Systems Resource for the Research Community. Judd JA, Canestrari J, Clark R, Joseph A, Lapierre P, Lasek-Nesselquist E, Mir M, Palumbo M, Smith C, Stone M, Upadhyay A, Wirth SE, Dedrick RM, Meier CG, Russell DA, Dills A, Dove E, Kester J, Wolf ID, Zhu J, Rubin ER, Fortune S, Hatfull GF, Gray TA, Wade JT, Derbyshire KM. mBio. 2021 Mar 2;12(2). pii: mBio.02401-20. doi: 10.1128/mBio.02401-20. PubMed 33653882.
Backbone
  Vector backbone: pMSR:Dendra
  Vector type: Bacterial Expression ; Integrating Mycobacterial Expression Vector attL5
Growth in bacteria
  Bacterial resistance: Apramycin, 25 μg/mL
  Growth temperature: 37°C
  Growth strain: DH5alpha
  Copy number: High Copy
Gene/Insert
  Gene/Insert name: MSMEG_0150
  Species: M. smegmatis
  Promoter: pmycTetO
  Tag / fusion protein: Gly-Ala Linker/Dendra2/1x Flag Tag (C terminal on insert)
  Cloning method: Ligation Independent Cloning
  Sequencing primers: 5′ TGATAGAGTTTGTCCTCCCTATCAG; 3′ TCCATATGCACCTTGACACG
Terms and licenses: Academic/Nonprofit Terms; Industry Terms: Not Available to Industry
Depositor comments: NCBI reference sequence: CP000480.1. 5' cloning site: Ase1, destroyed during cloning. 3' cloning site: HindIII, not destroyed during cloning
How to cite: pMSR:MSMEG_0150:Dendra was a gift from Keith Derbyshire & Joseph Wade (Addgene plasmid # 159030 ; http://n2t.net/addgene:159030 ; RRID:Addgene_159030)
