[The description below was written by a language model from this plasmid's Addgene catalogue record and pLannotate feature annotations shown in this document.]
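Description:
pMSR:MSMEG_0150:Dendra is a 6.3 kb shuttle plasmid from a Mycobacterial Systems Resource collection, built on the pMSR:Dendra backbone. It is catalogued both as a bacterial expression vector and as an integrating mycobacterial expression vector. In E. coli it replicates from a high-copy ColE1/pUC-type origin and is selected with apramycin through the aac(3)IV acetyltransferase gene. There is no annotated mycobacterial replication origin. Instead, the plasmid carries the mycobacteriophage L5 integrase gene with adjacent L5 sequence. This system allows site-specific, single-copy insertion at the L5 attachment site of a mycobacterial chromosome.

The payload is the M. smegmatis open reading frame MSMEG_0150, inserted by ligation-independent cloning. The gene itself is not annotated in the feature table, but it presumably occupies the unannotated stretch between the promoter region and Dendra2. It is fused at its C terminus, through a Gly-Ala linker, to the photoconvertible green-to-red fluorescent protein Dendra2, followed by a single FLAG epitope. The catalogue lists the promoter as pmycTetO, a tet-operator-containing mycobacterial promoter. The short fragments that the annotation software labels "tight TRE promoter" most likely correspond to these tet operator sequences rather than to a mammalian Tet-responsive element. A T7 promoter sits just downstream of these operators and a partial T7 terminator follows the FLAG tag, which fits the stated purpose of T7-driven expression of the fusion in E. coli.

The construct can therefore be used to produce the tagged protein in E. coli. Its design also suits expression from an integrated copy in mycobacteria, where Dendra2 would allow localisation or photoconversion imaging and FLAG would allow detection or pull-down. The record does not describe the function of MSMEG_0150.
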