Features (pLannotate 1.2.2; 13 found; start..end, strand, type, name):
     15..32      +  promoter       tight TRE promoter (fragment): Tet-responsive promoter PTight, consisting of seven tet operator sequences followed by the minimal CMV promoter
     46..64      +  promoter       T7 promoter: promoter for bacteriophage T7 RNA polymerase
   1532..2218    +  CDS            Dendra2: Dendra2 is a photoconvertible green fluorescent protein published in 2006, derived from Dendronephthya sp.. It has high acid sensitivity.
   2258..2278    +  CDS            FLAG (fragment): FLAG® epitope tag, followed by an enterokinase cleavage site
   2287..2329    +  terminator     T7 terminator (fragment): transcription terminator for bacteriophage T7 RNA polymerase
   2535..3335    +  CDS            ApmR: aminoglycoside 3-N-acetyltransferase type IV ; aac(3)IV; confers resistance to apramycin (Paget and Davies, 1996)
   3402..3419    -  misc_feature   MCS (fragment): pBluescript multiple cloning site
   3460..4048    +  rep_origin     ori: high-copy-number ColE1/pMB1/pBR322/pUC origin of replication
   4216..4244    +  misc_feature   MCS (fragment): pUC18/19 multiple cloning site
   4804..5916    +  CDS            33: VINT_BPML5 - Also known as int. Protein inferred from homology: Swiss-Prot protein existence level 3. Integrase is necessary for integration of the phage into the host genome by site-specific recombination. From Mycobacterium phage L5 (Mycobacteriophage L5).
   5978..6082    -  CDS            32 (fragment): VG32_BPML5 - Protein predicted: Swiss-Prot protein existence level 4. From Mycobacterium phage L5 (Mycobacteriophage L5).
   6138..6242    +  CDS            Y4104_STRCO (fragment): Protein inferred from homology: Swiss-Prot protein existence level 3. From Streptomyces coelicolor (strain ATCC BAA-471 / A3(2) / M145).
   6300..8       +  promoter       tight TRE promoter (fragment) (across the origin): Tet-responsive promoter PTight, consisting of seven tet operator sequences followed by the minimal CMV promoter
>Addgene plasmid #159030 | pMSR:MSMEG_0150:Dendra | addgene full sequence | sequence record 315592 | Addgene NGS Result
TGATAGAGTTTGTCCTCCCTATCAGTGATAGATAGGCTTAAGGAGTAATACGACTCACTATAGGGAGAAG
GAGGCCATTATGAACTATCTGGTCACCGCGCTCTACATCGCGGCATTCGCGCTGTTCATCCTGGGTCTGT
CCGGCCTGACCGGGCCCAAGACCGCCGTTCGCGGCAACCTGATCGCCGCGGCCGGTATGGGTCTGGCGGT
CGTCGCAACGCTCATCAAGGTCCGCGACACCGCGACCGTGAACTGGGTGCTGATCGTCGTCGGCCTGGTG
CTCGGCGTCGTACTCGGCGTTCCGCCGGCCAAGAAGACCAAGATGACGGCGATGCCACAGCTGGTCGCGC
TGTTCAACGGCGTCGGCGGCGGCACGGTCGCGCTCATCGCCTGGGCCGAGTTCATCGAGACCGACGGGTT
CGGCCACTTCACGCCCGATCAGTCGCCGACGGTCGCGCTGGTGGTCGGATCGCTGTTCGCCGCGATCATC
GGTTCGGTGTCGTTCTGGGGCTCGCTGGTCGCGTATCTCAAACTGCAGGAATCGATTCCGAAGAACGTGG
AGAAGGCCCTGGTCCGCTCGGCCAAGGTTTTCCAGACGTCCAACGTGGTTCTGCTGCTCGGCGCGATCGC
CACCGCGGCGTACATCGGCCTGCACGCCGGTACGGGCAATCCGCTCTGGCTCATCGTGGTGGTGCTGGTG
CTCGCCGGGATCATGGGCCTGTTCGTGGTGTTCCCCATCGGCGGCGCCGACATGCCCGTGGTCATCTCTC
TGCTGAACGCCTTGACCGGTTTGTCAGCTGCCGCAGCCGGTTTGGCGCTCAACAACACCGCGATGATCGT
GGCGGGCATGATCGTCGGTGCGTCCGGTTCCATCCTGACCAACCTCATGGCGGTCGCGATGAACCGGTCC
ATTCCGGCCATCGTGTTCGGGTCCTTCGGCGCCGGTGGCGACACGGCCGCCGTGGCAGGCGGCGAGCAGG
GCACCGCCAAGTCCACCTCGGCGGCCGACGCCGCGATCCAGATGGCCTACGCCAACCAGGTCATCGTGGT
GCCCGGCTACGGCCTGGCGGTCGCACAGGCCCAGCACGCCGTGAAGGACATGGCGGCGATCCTGGAGTCC
AAGGGCGTCGAGGTGAAGTACGCGATCCACCCGGTGGCCGGCCGCATGCCCGGACACATGAACGTGCTGC
TCGCCGAGGCCGACGTCGCGTACGACGCGATGAAGGAGATGGACGACGTGAACGGCGAATTCTCGCGCAC
CGACGTCACTCTGGTGATCGGCGCCAACGACGTCACCAACCCCGCCGCGCGCAACGACCCGTCGAGCCCG
ATCCACGGGATGCCCATCCTGAACGTCGACGAGTCCAAGTCGGTGATCGTGCTCAAGCGTTCGATGTCCT
CGGGGTACGCCGGGATCGAGAACCCGTTGTTCTTCCTCAACCACACCTCGATGTTGTTCGGGGATGCCAA
GAAGTCCGTCGGCGAAGTGATCGAGGAACTCAAGGCGCTGAAGCTTGGTGCGGCCGCGGGCAACACGCCT
GGCATCAATCTGATCAAGGAGGACATGCGTGTCAAGGTGCATATGGAGGGCAACGTGAACGGTCACGCCT
TCGTGATCGAGGGGGAGGGTAAGGGTAAGCCTTACGAAGGGACCCAGACCGCCAACCTCACCGTCAAGGA
GGGCGCCCCTCTCCCATTCTCGTACGATATCCTCACTACCGCGGTGCATTACGGGAACCGCGTGTTCACC
AAGTACCCCGAGGATATCCCTGACTACTTCAAGCAGAGCTTCCCGGAGGGATACTCCTGGGAGCGGACGA
TGACCTTCGAAGACAAGGGTATCTGTACGATCCGCAGCGACATCTCGCTGGAAGGGGACTGTTTCTTCCA
GAACGTCCGTTTCAAGGGGACCAACTTTCCGCCGAACGGCCCGGTCATGCAGAAGAAGACCCTCAAGTGG
GAGCCGAGCACGGAGAAGCTGCACGTTCGGGACGGCCTCCTGGTCGGCAACATCAACATGGCGCTGCTGC
TGGAAGGCGGCGGCCACTACCTATGCGACTTCAAGACCACGTACAAAGCGAAGAAGGTCGTCCAGCTGCC
CGACGCGCACTTCGTGGACCACCGCATCGAAATCCTGGGGAACGATTCGGACTACAACAAGGTCAAGTTG
TACGAGCACGCTGTGGCACGCTATAGCCCGCTCCCGTCGCAGGTCTGGTTCGAAGGCGGCGGCGGGGAGA
ACCTGTATTTCCAGGACTACAAGGACGACGACGACAAGTGATTTAAATAACCCCTTGGGGCCTCTAAACG
GGTCTTGAGGGGTTTTTTGTTAACTAGCGTACGATCGAATTCCTGCAGCTCACGGTAACTGATGCCGTAT
TTGCAGTACCAGCGTACGGCCCACAGAATGATGTCACGCTGAAAATGCCGGCCTTTGAATGGGTTCATGT
GCAGCTCCATCAGCAAAAGGGGATGATAAGTTTATCACCACCGACTATTTGCAACAGTGCCGTTGATCGT
GCTATGATCGACTGATGTCATCAGCGGTGGAGTGCAATGTCGTGCAATACGAATGGCGAAAAGCCGAGCT
CATCGGTCAGCTTCTCAACCTTGGGGTTACCCCCGGCGGTGTGCTGCTGGTCCACAGCTCCTTCCGTAGC
GTCCGGCCCCTCGAAGATGGGCCACTTGGACTGATCGAGGCCCTGCGTGCTACGCTGGGTCCGGGAGGGA
CGCTCGTCATGCCCTCGTGGTCAGGTCTGGACGACGAGCCGTTCGATCCTGCCACGTCGCCCGTTACACC
GGACCTTGGAGTTGTCTCTGACACATTCTGGCGCCTGCCAAATGTAAAGCGCAGCGCCCATCCATTTGCC
TTTGCGGCAGCGGGGCCACAGGCAGAGCAGATCATCTCTGATCCATTGCCCCTGCCACCTTACTCGCCTG
CAAGCCCGGTCGCCCGTGTCCATGAACTCGATGGGCAGGTACTTCTCCTCGGCGTGGGACACGATGCCAA
CACGACGCTGCATCTTGCCGAGTTGATGGCAAAGGTTCCCTATGGGGTGCCGAGACACTGCACCATTCTT
CAGGATGGCAAGTTGGTACGCGTCGATTATCTCGAGAATGACCACTGCTGTGAGCGCTTTGCCTTGGCGG
ACAGGTGGCTCAAGGAGAAGAGCCTTCAGAAGGAAGGTCCAGTCGGTCATGCCTTTGCTCGGTTGATCCG
CTCCCGCGACATTGTGGCGACAGCCCTGGGTCAACTGGGCCGAGATCCGTTGATCTTCCTGCATCCGCCA
GAGGCGGGATGCGAAGAATGCGATGCCGCTCGCCAGTCGATTGGCTGAGCTCATGAGCGGAGAACGAGAT
GACGTTGGAGGGGCAAGGTCGCGCTGATTGCTGGGGCAACACGGGGGATCCACTAGTTCCATGAGCGTCA
GACCCCGTAGAAAAGATCAAAGGATCTTCTTGAGATCCTTTTTTTCTGCGCGTAATCTGCTGCTTGCAAA
CAAAAAAACCACCGCTACCAGCGGTGGTTTGTTTGCCGGATCAAGAGCTACCAACTCTTTTTCCGAAGGT
AACTGGCTTCAGCAGAGCGCAGATACCAAATACTGTCCTTCTAGTGTAGCCGTAGTTAGGCCACCACTTC
AAGAACTCTGTAGCACCGCCTACATACCTCGCTCTGCTAATCCTGTTACCAGTGGCTGCTGCCAGTGGCG
ATAAGTCGTGTCTTACCGGGTTGGACTCAAGACGATAGTTACCGGATAAGGCGCAGCGGTCGGGCTGAAC
GGGGGGTTCGTGCACACAGCCCAGCTTGGAGCGAACGACCTACACCGAACTGAGATACCTACAGCGTGAG
CTATGAGAAAGCGCCACGCTTCCCGAGGGGAGAAAGGCGGACAGGTATCCGGTAAGCGGCAGGGTCGGAA
CAGGAGAGCGCACGAGGGAGCTTCCAGGGGGAAACGCCTGGTATCTTTATAGTCCTGTCGGGTTTCGCCA
CCTCTGACTTGAGCGTCGATTTTTGTGATGCTCGTCAGGGGGGCGGAGCCTATGGAAAAACGCCAGCAAC
GCGGCCTTTTTACGGTTCCTGGCCTTTTGCTGGCCTTTTGCTCACATGTTCTTTCCTGCGTTATCCCCTG
ATTCTGTGGATAACCGTATTACCGCCTTTGAGTGAGCTGATACCGCTCGCCGCAGCCGAACGACCGAGCG
CAACGCGTGCGGCCGCGGTACCCGGGGATCCTCTAGAGTCGACCACCAAGGGCACCATCTCTGCTTGGGC
CACCCCGTTGGCCGCAGCCAGCTCGCTGAGAGCCGTGAACGACAGGGCGAACGCCAGCCCGCCGACGGCG
AGGGTTCCGACCGCTGCAACTCCCGGTGCAACCTTGTCCCGGTCTATTCTCTTCACTGCACCAGCTCCAA
TCTGGTGTGAATGCCCCTCGTCTGTTCGCGCAGGCGGGGGGCTCTATTCGTTTGTCAGCATCGAAAGTAG
CCAGATCAGGGATGCGTTGCAACCGCGTATGCCCAGGTCAGAAGAGTCGCACAAGAGTTGCAGACCCCTG
GAAAGAAAAATGGCCAGAGGGCGAAAACACCCTCTGACCAGCGGAGCGGGCGACGGGAATCGAACCCGCG
TAGCTAGTTTGGAAGAATGGGTGTCTGCCGACCACATATGGGCCGGTCAAGATAGGTTTTTACCCCCTCT
CGGCTGCATCCTCTAAGTGGAAAGAAATTGCAGGTCGTAGAAGCGCGTTGAAGCCTGAGAGTTGCACAGG
AGTTGCAACCCGGTAGCCTTGTTCACGACGAGAGGAGACCTAGTTGGCACGTCGCGGATGGGGATCGCTG
AAGACTCAGCGCAGCGGGAGGATCCAAGCCTCATACGTCAACCCGCAGGACGGTGTGAGGTACTACGCGC
TGCAGACCTACGACAACAAGATGGACGCCGAAGCCTGGCTCGCGGGCGAGAAGCGGCTCATCGAGATGGA
GACCTGGACCCCTCCACAGGACCGGGCGAAGAAGGCAGCCGCCAGCGCCATCACGCTGGAGGAGTACACC
CGGAAGTGGCTCGTGGAGCGCGACCTCGCAGACGGCACCAGGGATCTGTACAGCGGGCACGCGGAGCGCC
GCATCTACCCGGTGCTAGGTGAAGTGGCGGTCACAGAGATGACGCCAGCTCTGGTGCGTGCGTGGTGGGC
CGGGATGGGTAGGAAGCACCCGACTGCCCGCCGGCATGCCTACAACGTCCTCCGGGCGGTGATGAACACA
GCGGTCGAGGACAAGCTGATCGCAGAGAACCCGTGCCGGATCGAGCAGAAGGCAGCCGATGAGCGCGACG
TAGAGGCGCTGACGCCTGAGGAGCTGGACATCGTCGCCGCTGAGATCTTCGAGCACTACCGGATCGCGGC
ATACATCCTGGCGTGGACGAGCCTCCGGTTCGGAGAGCTGATCGAGCTTCGCCGCAAGGACATCGTGGAC
GACGGCATGACGATGAAGCTCCGGGTGCGCCGTGGCGCTTCCCGCGTGGGGAACAAGATCGTCGTTGGCA
ACGCCAAGACCGTCCGGTCGAAGCGTCCTGTGACGGTTCCGCCTCACGTCGCGGAGATGATCCGAGCGCA
CATGAAGGACCGTACGAAGATGAACAAGGGCCCCGAGGCATTCCTGGTGACCACGACGCAGGGCAACCGG
CTGTCGAAGTCCGCGTTCACCAAGTCGCTGAAGCGTGGCTACGCCAAGATCGGTCGGCCGGAACTCCGCA
TCCACGACCTCCGCGCTGTCGGCGCTACGTTCGCCGCTCAGGCAGGTGCGACGACCAAGGAGCTGATGGC
CCGTCTCGGTCACACGACTCCTAGGATGGCGATGAAGTACCAGATGGCGTCTGAGGCCCGCGACGAGGCT
ATCGCTGAGGCGATGTCCAAGCTGGCCAAGACCTCCTGAAACGCAAAAAGCCCCCCTCCCAAGGACACTG
AGTCCTAAAGAGGGGGGTTTCTTGTCAGTACGCGAAGAACCACGCCTGGCCGCGAGCGCCAGCACCGCCG
CTCTGTGCGGAGACCTGGGCACCAGCCCCGCCGCCGCCAGGAGCATTGCCGTTCCCGCCAGAAATCTAGA
CGGTGACCACAACGCGCCCGCTTTGATCGGGGACGTCGAAATATTGGATCGTCGGCACCGTCACGGCCGT
GGGAGGCGGCACGATCCGCGACGTGATGATCGGCCGCATCCCCACGGTGCTGCGCAGTGAGCTCTACGCC
ATCCCGGCGTTGATCTGTGCGTTCGCACGCACAGGCCCGGTGTGAGAAGGGTCTCTGACGAGCGGGAGAA
CTCCCTATCAG
